>Addgene plasmid #78628 | pTol2-DRv6 | depositor full sequence | sequence record 147483 | full map
TGCCACCTAAATTGTAAGCGTTAATATTTTGTTAAAATTCGCGTTAAATTTTTGTTAAATCAGCTCATTT
TTTAACCAATAGGCCGAAATCGGCAAAATCCCTTATAAATCAAAAGAATAGACCGAGATAGGGT
[37 nt withheld, positions 135-171]
AAAGAACGTGGACTCCAACGTCAAAGG
[49 nt withheld, positions 199-247]
T
[91 nt withheld, positions 249-339]
G
[124 nt withheld, positions 341-464]
CCCATTCGCCATTCAGGCTGCGCAACTGTTGGGAAGGGCGATCGGTGCGGGCCTCTTCGCTATTACGCCA
GCTGGCGAAAGGGGGATGTGCTGCAAGGCGATTAAGTTGGGTAACGCCAGGGTTTTCCCAGTCACGACGT
TGTAAAACGACGGCCAGTGAGCGCGCGTAATACGACTCACTATAGGGCGAATTGGGTACCAAATAGTAGG
AATTACCCACCTGTACAAGTGCTGAAAACTTGGATGAATAAGCCCGTTTGCCATTTTCTACTGCTATTTT
AAATCTTTTCTGTATTTGTCTGCATTTGTCTTTACCCTTGAATAAATGTTTTAGTTGTTTTTTTTCAATT
ATGACTGTGTTTAACAGACATTATTACAATAATATGTAATAGTAGTACACACTATTATTATGTAATAGTA
CTTGTTGACTGTATTTGAGAACTGGACCGAGTGAGTGTTACGTCACCCATTCAAAATGACTTACTTCTGG
CTCCAACAAAATGAAGTTAATTCAGTTGCCATTTTTCACTGTATGGACATCGCCGTGTTGGAGCTAGACG
TCGCCAATAAGCAAGAAAGAGCCGAGATGCGTCGAGTCTGAGTCACCGTTCCTATGGCAACCCCTCTAAC
CAATCAGAAGTAAGCTTGTTGGAAGTCCACAGCCTACCACTTGAAAGCGGGCTGCACAAAATCTGTCAAA
CGTTTTGAACGTTGGATGTGAGAGCACATACTTTTATTAAGGCATCTGGTTGGTCAGTTTATAATATCAA
CAACTTGGGCTACAGAAAAGAAAAGTTATTACAGAAATTATGATTAACAAGTACATGTTAAATAAAGATT
TTAATATGAATGCCACCACTGGAGCATTCATGCCATTTGGAGCTTCTTCCTGTTTGGATCACTAGAAGGA
GGAGGTCACTCATTACAGTTCTCATATACAGTCGTTGGTTGGTTGGTTGGTTGGTTGGTTGGTAGATTGA
TTGATTGATTGATTGATTGATTGATTGATTGATTGATTGATTGATTGATTGATTGATTGATTGATTGATT
GATTGATTGATTGATTGATTGATTGATTGGTAGTCAAAATAAGAAATAATTTCCACAGATTCATTACAGA
AATGATTAAATGCATACATAAAAAACTGGGGGGGGGGGGATACAACAACACACTTAAGTCACATTTGCCT
ACGTAAAGAAAAGTAAAGAAAATCAATAGCTATATTTTACATCTCCTTTTTTTGCTGTCTTTTAATTAGC
CTTGTTTTGCTGTTATCTTGATTGAAACTGTAACTTCTTCACCTGCTTCTTTTCTTTGTAGGTTTTGCCA
GCCCAGAAACAGGCATGGCTGTGCAAGGCCAGAGCACCATGCACAATGCGCTGCATGTCTTCATGAACGG
CTCAATGTCCTCAGTCCAGGGCTCAGCCAACGACCCCATCTTCCTCCTTCACCATGCTTTCATTGACAGG
TAACAAACACGTCATGACATTAGACTGCACAGTTTTTGACAAAGTTCATACAATCTGTTGTTTATAGCTG
CTACAATTAGTGAAGTTTGTGAATGTACTTGGATGAGCAGCGAAAGATCAATTGAGATCAATTGTTAGAG
TTTGGTTGCCCTGCAGAGCAAAGAACAAAAAATAATCTGGTGGCTTTACTGCGTGAGGTTATTATTGGTG
GAATAGAAACACAAAACATAATTGCATTTATTTGTTTAATTTTTTATCTTATCTTAACTTTCATCTTGCA
TATTTGTTTCTTACATCATTTCTAGCATCTTTGAGCGCTGGCTAAGAACTCATCAGCCTCCCCGGTCCAT
CTACCCACGTACCAATGCACCAATTGGCCACAATGACGGCTACTACATGGTGCCATTCCTTCCTCTTTAT
AGGAATGGAGACTACCTCCTGTCCAACAATGCTCTTGGATACGAGTACGCCTACCTGTTGGACCCAGGTC
ATTGCACAACACCAGAAATGCCCTCTGATCTGCAAAAGACGTGAATATCTGTTCAGACACCCATATGCAC
TCTGTTCCACACAGGTCAGAGGTTTGTCCAGGAGTTCTTGACAGAGGTGTAAAAAGTACTCAAAAATTTT
ACTCAAGTGAAAGTACAAGTACTTAGGGAAAATTTTACTCAATTAAAAGTAAAAGTATCTGGCTAGAATC
TTACTTGAGTAAAAGTAAAAAAGTACTCCATTAAAATTGTACTTGAGTATTAAGGAAGTAAAAGTAAAAG
CAAGAAAGAAAACTAGAGATTCTTGTTTAAGCTTTTAATCTCAAAAAACATTAAATGAAATGCATACAAG
GTTTTATCCTGCTTTAGAACTGTTTGTATTTAATTATCAAACTATAAGACAGACAATCTAATGCCAGTAC
ACGCTACTCAAAGTTGTAAAACCTCAGATTTAACTTCAGTAGAAGCTGATTCTCAAAATTGTTAGTGTCA
AGCCTAGCTCTTTTGGGGCTGAAAAGCAATCCTGCAGTGCTGAAAAGCCTCTCACAGGCAGCCGATGCGG
GAAGAGGTGTATTAGTCTTGATAGAGAGGCTGCAAATAGCAGGAAACGTGAGCAGAGACTCCCTGGTGTC
TGAAACACAGGCCAGATGGGCCATTCGTACGCTTAATTTCGTATAGGGATAACAGGGTAATGATCTAGGT
CGACACCAGCAAAGTTCTAGAATTTGTCGAAACATTTATGTTATATATTTCCTGAAAAAAATTCTGAGTA
AGTTCTTAAGTGTTATTGCCAGCAACATAAACAACAGACGGCAAAATGAATAAATGATAACAAAGCAGTA
GGCTTAAATAAACCTAATTTTTATAGGCTGTTCTCTACAACCCTCAAACAGTGATTAGTTTTGTACTTAT
AAACTTGCCCTTTCATTCATATTTCAAGAAAATTGGTTCAGAAGATCTGGATATTCTAGCAGTTGTTCAA
GCTCATGGAGGGATCAGTGACCTGATTCCACAATGACTAGGCCTAATCCAGAAATTAGATGACTGTCAAC
ATAAAAAGGCACAGCACTCACTAGCTGCCCTATATATTTTATTATATTTTACATATATTATTTTATTTAT
TTAGCTCTGAGTGCTGTACTTTCTGGTTAAAGAAAACTGCTTACAACAGCTAACCTGTACTACCTCAGGC
TCAGGGAATTTGGAACAGGTTTGTCTGGTTTGTTTCTTTAACCATGCATGCTTGTTTTCAACTATGGCAA
CACAGTCACATGGGACATTACAGAAATGATTTGTCGATGACATGCGACTTTTCTTTAATAAAGCGCAAAG
ATCCCAAAAAGCAAACTTTTAACAAAAATCATATAATTATATTTTCAATCCAGCTTTGTAGCAACTTTGT
GCTGCTGTTCACTCAGCAACAGATAGTCAGTATAAGGTCAGTGTGTCTCAAAGCAGTGCCATCTGTTTCA
CACATTGCGTTCTATATATAAGTGTGCTGGTTGACACGACACTGTATAAGGCCTAGGCTAAAACACAAAC
AATGTAGAATGACACTGTGTTTTTTTTGTAAACAAATGTTGTTTTTGGTTAAACATCTTTGTGAAAACAT
CCTCCTGTCATGTATTTGCTATATTCAAATGTTAAACCCGTGCAGAATAGAACATATACAAAAAAAAACA
ACACAACACATTTTTAAACATTATTAAATATCAAGTATTGCTGGCAGTTCTGTTTCTGTTTTACAGTACC
CTTTGCCACAGTTCTCCGCTTTTCCTGGTCCAGATTCCACAAGTCTGATTCACCAATAGCAAAGCGAATA
AACAACCAAAGCAGCCAATCACTGCTTGTAGACTGTCCTGCGAGACCGGCCCATTCCAGCACATTCTGGA
AACTTCCTTTATATGATAATTATAAATACATTTAAATTATTGATACAAAACATGTAATTCCTAGAACATA
ACCATAGCAATCATTAGTTTTCAGGGTAATTATGTATTTTTAGGATTTGACTGCGGAAAGATCTGGTCAT
GTGACGTCTCATGAACGTCACGGCCCTGGGTTTCTATAAATACAGTAGGACTCTCGACCATCGGCAGATT
TTTCGAAGAAGAAGATCAGTTTCAGGAGCCGTACTGTTCCGTTTCAACGCAAATATTAACGGTAAGAGCG
AATTTCCTAGTTTGTTTTCATGCCATTCTTTAAAACCATAGCGTATTACTTTAATTATAGTAAACTTTCG
CTTTCTTTATTACAAGAGACGTTTTGTGTTGATTCTCCGCGGACATTTTCGGTCAGACAATCAGAAAATG
ACCGCGGAGGACCAGTAACTTGCATTACACGTAAGTTAAATCTTCGTGTATTAAAATGGTTAGGTTGTTA
ACGTCAAATAGGTTACCGTGTTTGCGTGTGATCAGGTTGGTTTTGTTAGATTTTTGTCAGTATTTTTAAT
TTATTTGTTTTAGTTTATTTATTTTTTTTGCTGAATCATAGTTTGTGAACAAAGAACCCGGATGTTACAT
ACAGTACAGCCGCCATGTTACAGAGAGTTATAACTTAATCATTTTAAAAATAATTTTGCCTTACTTTTAG
TTTGTCATGTTGAGAAATGAGGAAATGTTAAAATGAGGAAATATCCAATTAATTTAATATATCAAAATAA
TCCATGATTACAATGCACTGAACTGGAGAAAATTAAGATGTTTTCTAGTGTCATGAAACAAATGTAAGAG
ATGTACATTGTAGATGTTTTATGTCAAGAATTGGCTAGTTGATGCAGCATACTGGCGATACTCAGTTGTA
ATAACAGTAACGTTACATGTTAATAGACTACTGAGTATGCTGTTCTGTCTATGTATGCTCTGTAAGCTAC
GAGAAGGACTTTTTTAAACAGTAAAGGGTGCAATATTTTTACAAATTGAATTAAATAAAGGCTGTCTATT
AAGTAATATGCTTGATATTTTTCTTACTTGATCGGAAATAAGAAAAAATATAAACGTTGTTGCTCTAAAA
ATCCTAGTTCAGTTTAGCCAACCACAAATACCTTTTTGTTCCTCCAACAGTTTTTTTTTCTTCTCTATAA
TATTTGGCAGTCTATAGTACTCCAAATGTTTCCCCACAGTCTAACTAATTGGTACAGCCAAAATCATGAC
ACTTATTGCAATAATAATTTTGGTTCATTGGCATTGTTGATAGCCTGTGCCACTAATATGGTCGATTGAT
CATGCTTCAGGAAGAAAACTATATTGTTTGATGTAAGATTATTAAATCTTCACCTGCTTCCATTACAAAC
TATTCCCATCTTATTGAATTCTGGTATGTCTTAAAGGATTAGTTCACTTCCCAAATCAAAATTTACTTAG
CCTTTTTTCATCCATGATCCCTTTTTTTCATCATTAATGAAGAAATTGTTTTTGAAAAAGTTTCAAGATT
TTTTTCTCTATATTGTGGAGCTTGTTAGTTTAAAATTCCAAAATGCAATATGTGGCTTCAAATGGTTCTA
AATGATCCCAGTCAAGGAATAACAGTCTTATCTAATGAAACCATTAGACCTTTAAAAATAAAAAAAATAA
AAGTATTTATTTTTAAATGACTGAGTGATTAAGTTGAATTTCAGCGTTTCCTTACTGTGTAGAAGTCCTT
CCTTACTGGCCCCACCCTTTGGTTCTCTGCCAATCTGCTACCTAATGTAATGTTGTGGAACATTATTATT
CTTTATTTCTTAATTTTTTATTTTTTATTTTAAAACAATGTAAACTGCACAGATGTGCAGTTTGTTTAAA
ATGGCCAATGCTTTGGAAATGCATGACATAATTAGATTTCATGATGCACAAAGCCAAATCTCAGAGCTTG
TGCAAAATGAGCTATCATTTCACTAGGTAAGACCCTAAATTTTCATATAGGATCATTTGGACAATTTTGC
TGCAGGTAAAATGCATTCTATAGTCCACTGTCAGCCATTGTTTTGGATAGTATTTATTTTTCTCTACAAG
TATAGTCAATAGTTTTCTATTATTTTAAAGGTTTGTAACATTTAAGGGTGACCAAATGCAAAGTAAAATT
TCATTTTCGGGTGAACTATCTCGTTTAACATGGGAGAAGTGCAAAACATACATTATTGGCTAGAACATTG
TAGTATTTTTTAAATGGAAATGTGTGATTGCTAATCTTACTTTGAATTTGTTTACAGGGATCCAAACTCG
AGAAAGCTAGCGCCACCATGGCCTCCTCCGAGAACGTCATCAAGGAGTTCATGCGCTTCAAGGTGCGCAT
GGAGGGCTCCGTGAACGGCCACGAGTTCGAGATCGAGGGCGAGGGCGAGGGCCGCCCCTACGAGGGCACC
CAGACCGCCAAGCTGAAGGTGACCAAGGGCGGCCCCCTGCCCTTCGCCTGGGACATCCTGTCCCCCCAGT
TCCAGTACGGCTCCAAGGTGTACGTGAAGCACCCCGCCGACATCCCCGACTACAAGAAGCTGTCCTTCCC
CGAGGGCTTCAAGTGGGAGCGCGTGATGAACTTCGAGGACGGCGGCGTGGTGACCGTGACCCAGGACTCC
TCCCTGCAGGACGGCTGCTTCATCTACAAGGTGAAGTTCATCGGCGTGAACTTCCCCTCCGACGGCCCCG
TAATGCAGAAGAAGACTATGGGCTGGGAGCCCTCCACCGAGCGCCTGTACCCCCGCGACGGCGTGCTGAA
GGGCGAGATCCACAAGGCCCTGAAGCTGAAGGACGGCGGCCACTACCTGGTGGAGTTCAAGTCCATCTAC
ATGGCCAAGAAGCCCGTGCAGCTGCCCGGCTACTACTACGTGGACTCCAAGCTGGACATCACCTCCCACA
ACGAGGACTACACCATCGTGGAGCAGTACGAGCGCGCCGAGGGCCGCCACCACCTGTTCCTGTAGAAATC
CGGACTCAGATCTCGAGCTCAAGCTTCGGATACGATACGCGCACGCTATGGAGTCGACACGACTCGCGCA
TACGATGGAGTCGATAGTATGCGTATACGCTATGGAGTCGATATGCATAGCGCATGCTATGGAGTCGAGT
CGAGACGCTGACGATATGGAGTCGCTACGATACACTCTGACTATGGAGTCGCGACTGTACGCACACGCGA
TGGAGTCGATACGTAGCACGCAGACTATGGAGTCGACACAGTACTCTCACTCTATGGAGTCGATATGAGA
CTCGCATGTGATGGGAATTCTCGACCTCGAGACAAATGGCAACCATGGTACGATGATGATCCAGACATGA
TAAGATACATTGATGAGTTTGGACAAACCACAACTAGAATGCAGTGAAAAAAATGCTTTATTTGTGAAAT
TTGTGATGCTATTGCTTTATTTGTAACCATTATAAGCTGCAATAAACAAGTTAACAACAACAATTGCATT
CATTTTATGTTTCAGGTTCAGGGGGAGGTGTGGGAGGTTTTTTAAAGCAAGTAAAACCTCTACAAATGTG
GTATGGCTGATTATGATCCTCTAGATCAGATCTCTTGTTTATTGCAGCTTATAATGGTTACAAATAAAGC
AATAGCATCACAAATTTCACAAATAAAGCATTTTTTTCACTGCATTCTAGTTGTGGTTTGTCCAAACTCA
TCAATGTATCTTATCATGTCTGGATCTACGTAATACGACTCACTATAGTTCTAGAGGCTCGAGAGGGGCC
GCTTTACTTGTACAGCTCGTCCATGCCGAGAGTGATCCCGGCGGCGGTCACGAACTCCAGCAGGACCATG
TGATCGCGCTTCTCGTTGGGGTCTTTGCTCAGGGCGGACTGGGTGCTCAGGTAGTGGTTGTCGGGCAGCA
GCACGGGGCCGTCGCCGATGGGGGTGTTCTGCTGGTAGTGGTCGGCGAGCTGCACGCTGCCGTCCTCGAT
GTTGTGGCGGATCTTGAAGTTCACCTTGATGCCGTTCTTCTGCTTGTCGGCCATGATATAGACGTTGTGG
CTGTTGTAGTTGTACTCCAGCTTGTGCCCCAGGATGTTGCCGTCCTCCTTGAAGTCGATGCCCTTCAGCT
CGATGCGGTTCACCAGGGTGTCGCCCTCGAACTTCACCTCGGCGCGGGTCTTGTAGTTGCCGTCGTCCTT
GAAGAAGATGGTGCGCTCCTGGACGTAGCCTTCGGGCATGGCGGACTTGAAGAAGTCGTGCTGCTTCATG
TGGTCGGGGTAGCGGCTGAAGCACTGCACGCCGTAGGTCAGGGTGGTCACGAGGGTGGGCCAGGGCACGG
GCAGCTTGCCGGTGGTGCAGATGAACTTCAGGGTCAGCTTGCCGTAGGTGGCATCGCCCTCGCCCTCGCC
GGACACGCTGAACTTGTGGCCGTTTACGTCGCCGTCCAGCTCGACCAGGATGGGCACCACCCCGGTGAAC
AGCTCCTCGCCCTTGCTCACCATGGTCACTGTCTGCTTTGCTGTTGGTCTGGGCTCCTGGGTCACTGGCT
TACTAATGGAGTCTTTATGTATGAGGACTCTTATCAATTGTTCTTCTATAAAGGTCTGCAGTGTTTCTGT
TCGTCCCCTACATGGACACCCAGAGCCTCCTAAATACAGGAGCCCTGATAACTGCACAAGTGCTCAGATT
CCAGCAGGGTGGAAAATGAGATAAAGTGTGCAGATGGGGAGGGGGACGTGAATGAGAGATTTGAGGGATG
AAAAGGATGGATGAACGCATTGAAAATAGCCCCTTTCACAAAATAATACCAGTAAATTGTCATATAATTA
ATGACCAGACCTTTACCTGTAAATGATGTGATGTTCATATACAGAAGAATGCCAACAATTTACAGATGAT
TTTACAAATTCTTAATTTTCCTTTTCTAAATGGATTTGTTCACACATTATCTCTTCAAAGCAATTGAATT
TTCTGGAAAAGATTGGCTGTGTGTGTAAAAGGTGCTACTGAGGAATTTAATGTGACATGGAATGAAGCAA
ACAGCAGCCTAAGACAGGATGGCAGGAAAAATGTCACATGTTTAAAATAAGAGTGAAACCAACGACCTGG
ACTTATAGAGACTGTGTGTCCTTAGGCAAAGCTCTTGTACAAACAGTGCTTGTGACTGTGAAATTCGGGG
TTTGCCTGGATTGTGTTAAATGTGTGCTTGGATGTATCATAAAAAAGAATCGGTTCTCTGTATTTGACAT
TTTCTGTAATTTATCTAAAGTTACAACTGGCTATGCCTGATTTTTATCACTATTGAATCAATCATTTTAA
AGAATGTTAAGTCTGCTGATTTGGAGAGCTCATTTACATTTATTTTGAATGTCTCTTATTTAACACAACT
GATTTAAGCTTTAGATCTAATCTGATCATTCAGGCGCGCCAACACGTGAATACCACGCGAGGCCTTAGGG
ATAACAGGGTAATACGCGTGATCTGCGAAGATACGGCCACGGGTGCTCTTGATCCTGTGGCTGATTTTGG
ACTGTGCTGCTCGCAGCTGCTGATGAATCACATACTTCCTCCATTTTCTTCCACTGATTGACTGTTATAA
TTTCCCTAATTTCCAGGTCAAGGTGCTGTGCATTGTGGTAATAGATGTGACATGACGTCACTTCCAAAGG
ACCAATGAACATGTCTGACCAATTTCATATAATGTGAAAACGATTTTCATAGGCAGAATAAATAACATTT
AAATTAAACTGGGCATCAGCGCAATTCAATTGGTTTGGTAATAGCAAGGGAAAATAGAATGAAGTGATCT
CCAAAAAATAAGTACTTTTTGACTGTAAATAAAATTGTAAGGAGTAAAAAGTACTTTTTTTTCTAAAAAA
ATGTAATTAAGTAAAAGTAAAAGTATTGATTTTTAATTGTACTCAAGTAAAGTAAAAATCCCCAAAAATA
ATACTTAAGTACAGTAATCAAGTAAAATTACTCAAGTACTTTACACCTCTGGTTCTTGACCCCCTACCTT
CAGCAAGCCCAGCAGATCCACTAGTTCTAGAGCGGCCGCCACCGCGGTGGAGCTCCAGCTTTTGTTCCCT
TTAGTGAGGGTTAATTGCGCGCTTGGCGTAATCATGGTCATAGCTGTTTCCTGTGTGAAATTGTTATCCG
CTCACAATTCCACACAACATACGAGCCGGAAGCATAAAGTGTAAAGCCTGGGGTGCCTAATGAGTGAGCT
AACTCACATTAATTGCGTTGCGCTCACTGCCCGCTTTCCAGTCGGGAAACCTGTCGTGCCAGCTGCATTA
ATGAATCGGCCAACGCGCGGGGAGAGGCGGTTTGCGTATTGGGCGCTCTTCCGCTTCCTCGCTCACTGAC
TCGCTGCGCTCGGTCGTTCGGCTGCGGCGAGCGGTATCAGCTCACTCAAAGGCGGTAATACGGTTATCCA
CAGAATCAGGGGATAACGCAGGAAAGAACATGTGAGCAAAAGGCCAGCAAAAGGCCAGGAACCGTAAAAA
GGCCGCGTTGCTGGCGTTTTTCCATAGGCTCCGCCCCCCTGACGAGCATCACAAAAATCGACGCTCAAGT
CAGAGGTGGCGAAACCCGACAGGACTATAAAGATACCAGGCGTTTCCCCCTGGAAGCTCCCTCGTGCGCT
CTCCTGTTCCGACCCTGCCGCTTACCGGATACCTGTCCGCCTTTCTCCCTTCGGGAAGCGTGGCGCTTTC
TCATAGCTCACGCTGTAGGTATCTCAGTTCGGTGTAGGTCGTTCGCTCCAAGCTGGGCTGTGTGCACGAA
CCCCCCGTTCAGCCCGACCGCTGCGCCTTATCCGGTAACTATCGTCTTGAGTCCAACCCGGTAAGACACG
ACTTATCGCCACTGGCAGCAGCCACTGGTAACAGGATTAGCAGAGCGAGGTATGTAGGCGGTGCTACAGA
GTTCTTGAAGTGGTGGCCTAACTACGGCTACACTAGAAGGACAGTATTTGGTATCTGCGCTCTGCTGAAG
CCAGTTACCTTCGGAAAAAGAGTTGGTAGCTCTTGATCCGGCAAACAAACCACCGCTGGTAGCGGTGGTT
TTTTTGTTTGCAAGCAGCAGATTACGCGCAGAAAAAAAGGATCTCAAGAAGATCCTTTGATCTTTTCTAC
GGGGTCTGACGCTCAGTGGAACGAAAACTCACGTTAAGGGATTTTGGTCATGAGATTATCAAAAAGGATC
TTCACCTAGATCCTTTTAAATTAAAAATGAAGTTTTAAATCAATCTAAAGTATATATGAGTAAACTTGGT
CTGACAGTTACCAATGCTTAATCAGTGAGGCACCTATCTCAGCGATCTGTCTATTTCGTTCATCCATAGT
TGCCTGACTCCCCGTCGTGTAGATAACTACGATACGGGAGGGCTTACCATCTGGCCCCAGTGCTGCAATG
ATACCGCGAGACCCACGCTCACCGGCTCCAGATTTATCAGCAATAAACCAGCCAGCCGGAAGGGCCGAGC
GCAGAAGTGGTCCTGCAACTTTATCCGCCTCCATCCAGTCTATTAATTGTTGCCGGGAAGCTAGAGTAAG
TAGTTCGCCAGTTAATAGTTTGCGCAACGTTGTTGCCATTGCTACAGGCATCGTGGTGTCACGCTCGTCG
TTTGGTATGGCTTCATTCAGCTCCGGTTCCCAACGATCAAGGCGAGTTACATGATCCCCCATGTTGTGCA
AAAAAGCGGTTAGCTCCTTCGGTCCTCCGATCGTTGTCAGAAGTAAGTTGGCCGCAGTGTTATCACTCAT
GGTTATGGCAGCACTGCATAATTCTCTTACTGTCATGCCATCCGTAAGATGCTTTTCTGTGACTGGTGAG
TACTCAACCAAGTCATTCTGAGAATAGTGTATGCGGCGACCGAGTTGCTCTTGCCCGGCGTCAATACGGG
ATAATACCGCGCCACATAGCAGAACTTTAAAAGTGCTCATCATTGGAAAACGTTCTTCGGGGCGAAAACT
CTCAAGGATCTTACCGCTGTTGAGATCCAGTTCGATGTAACCCACTCGTGCACCCAACTGATCTTCAGCA
TCTTTTACTTTCACCAGCGTTTCTGGGTGAGCAAAAACAGGAAGGCAAAATGCCGCAAAAAAGGGAATAA
GGGCGACACGGAAATGTTGAATACTCATACTCTTCCTTTTTCAATATTATTGAAGCATTTATCAGGGTTA
TTGTCTCATGAGCGGATACATATTTGAATGTATTTAGAAAAATAAACAAATAGGGGTTCCGCGCACATTT
CCCCGAAAAGTG
Features (pLannotate 1.2.2; 20 found; start..end, strand, type, name):
     36..464     -  rep_origin     f1 ori (sequence partly withheld): f1 bacteriophage origin of replication; arrow indicates direction of (+) strand synthesis
    469..624     -  CDS            lacZα (fragment): LacZα fragment of β-galactosidase; lacZ fragment
    632..650     +  promoter       T7 promoter: promoter for bacteriophage T7 RNA polymerase
   6148..6171    -  misc_feature   CEN4 (fragment): S. cerevisiae CEN4 centromere
   6642..7319    +  CDS            DsRed-Express: rapidly maturing tetrameric variant of DsRed fluorescent protein (Bevis and Glick, 2002) mammalian codon-optimized
   7323..7352    +  misc_feature   MCS (fragment): multiple cloning site
   7662..7796    -  polyA_signal   SV40 poly(A) signal: SV40 polyadenylation signal
   7819..7902    -  CDS            large T antigen (fragment): large T antigen from SV40 (simian virus 40)
   7918..8050    +  polyA_signal   SV40 poly(A) signal: SV40 polyadenylation signal
   8055..8072    +  promoter       T7 promoter (fragment): promoter for bacteriophage T7 RNA polymerase
   8098..8817    -  CDS            EGFP: the original enhanced GFP (Yang et al., 1996) mammalian codon-optimized
  10349..10389   -  misc_feature   MCS (fragment): pBluescript multiple cloning site
  10402..10420   -  promoter       T3 promoter: promoter for bacteriophage T3 RNA polymerase
  10463..10485   -  protein_bind   lac operator (fragment): The lac repressor binds to the lac operator to inhibit transcription in E. coli. This inhibition can be relieved by adding lactose or isopropyl-β-D-thiogalactopyranoside (IPTG). lac repressor encoded by lacI
  10489..10519   -  promoter       lac promoter: promoter for the E. coli lac operon
  10534..10555   -  protein_bind   CAP binding site: CAP binding activates transcription in the presence of cAMP. E. coli catabolite activator protein
  10568..10660   -  CDS            lacI (fragment): lac repressor; lacI; The lac repressor binds to the lac operator to inhibit transcription in E. coli. This inhibition can be relieved by adding lactose or isopropyl-β-D-thiogalactopyranoside (IPTG).
  10843..11431   -  rep_origin     ori: high-copy-number ColE1/pMB1/pBR322/pUC origin of replication
  11602..12462   -  CDS            AmpR: β-lactamase; bla; confers resistance to ampicillin, carbenicillin, and related antibiotics
  12463..12567   -  promoter       AmpR promoter: bla
