[The description below was written by a language model from this plasmid's Addgene catalogue record and pLannotate feature annotations shown in this document.]
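Description:
pTol2-DRv6 is a 12.6 kb Tol2 transposon-based transgenesis plasmid that carries the version 6 GESTALT lineage-tracing barcode for integration into the zebrafish genome. It is built on a pBluescript-type bacterial backbone. A high-copy ColE1/pUC origin and an ampicillin resistance gene (β-lactamase with its own promoter) support propagation and selection in E. coli. The backbone also retains an f1 phage origin, lacZα and lac promoter/operator remnants, and flanking T7 and T3 promoters.

The insert is a 324 bp synthetic array of CRISPR/Cas9 target sites, introduced by Gibson assembly. In the GESTALT approach, Cas9 and guide RNAs progressively edit these sites during development. The accumulating insertions and deletions act as heritable marks, and sequencing them allows cell lineage relationships to be reconstructed across the whole organism.

The annotated map shows a DsRed-Express coding sequence followed by a short multiple cloning site fragment, and then a roughly 300 bp unannotated interval ahead of an SV40 polyadenylation region. The size and position of this interval are consistent with the barcode lying in the 3′ untranslated region of the DsRed transcript, although the feature table does not label the barcode itself. A second cassette encoding EGFP sits in the opposite orientation with its own SV40 poly(A) signal and presumably serves as a visual marker of transgenesis.

The promoters driving DsRed and EGFP fall in large unannotated stretches, as do the Tol2 terminal repeats, and neither is identified in the record. The small CEN4 and SV40 large T antigen hits are short fragments and are unlikely to be functional. The record does not describe delivery, but Tol2 constructs are typically integrated by supplying Tol2 transposase.
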