Addgene plasmid #78628: pTol2-DRv6
Purpose: GESTALT V6 barcode for zebrafish
Depositing lab: Jay Shendure. Depositing organization: University of Washington. Publication: Whole organism lineage tracing by combinatorial and cumulative genome editing. McKenna A, Findlay GM, Gagnon JA, Horwitz MS, Schier AF, Shendure J. Science. 2016 May 26. pii: aaf7907. 10.1126/science.aaf7907 PubMed 27229144.
Backbone
  Vector backbone: Tol2
  Backbone size w/o insert (bp): 12262
  Total vector size (bp): 12586
Growth in bacteria
  Bacterial resistance: Ampicillin, 100 μg/mL
  Growth temperature: 37°C
  Growth strain: DH5alpha
  Copy number: High Copy
Gene/Insert
  Gene/Insert name: GESTALT lineage tracing target V6 (alt name: V6)
  Species: D. rerio (zebrafish)
  Insert size (bp): 324
  Cloning method: Gibson Cloning
  Sequencing primers: 5′ GAATTCTCGACCTCGAGACAAATGGCAG; 3′ AAGCTTGAGCTCGAGATCTGAGTCCGGA
Terms and licenses: Academic/Nonprofit Terms; Industry Terms: Not Available to Industry
Depositor comments: GESTALT V6 barcode for integration into zebrafish using the Tol2 system
How to cite: pTol2-DRv6 was a gift from Jay Shendure (Addgene plasmid # 78628 ; http://n2t.net/addgene:78628 ; RRID:Addgene_78628)
