>Addgene plasmid #78628 | pTol2-DRv6 | addgene partial sequence | sequence record 152396 | DsRed1-C 5'-AGCTGGACATCACCTCCCACAACG-3'
AGTCGAGCGCGCCGAGGGCCGCCACCACCTGTTCCTGTAGAAATCCGGACTCAGATCTCGAGCTCAAGCT
TCGGATACGATACGCGCACGCTATGGAGTCGACACGACTCGCGCATACGATGGAGTCGATAGTATGCGTA
TACGCTATGGAGTCGATATGCATAGCGCATGCTATGGAGTCGAGTCGAGACGCTGACGATATGGAGTCGC
TACGATACACTCTGACTATGGAGTCGCGACTGTACGCACACGCGATGGAGTCGATACGTAGCACGCAGAC
TATGGAGTCGACACAGTACTCTCACTCTATGGAGTCGATATGAGACTCGCATGTGATGGGAATTCTCGAC
CTCGAGACAAATGGCAACCATGGTACGATGATGATCCAGACATGATAAGATACTTTGATGAGTTTGGACA
AACCA
