>Addgene plasmid #78628 | pTol2-DRv6 | addgene partial sequence | sequence record 152399 | EGFP-C 5'-CATGGTCCTGCTGGAGTTCGTG-3'
GGACGAGCTGTACAAGTAAAGCGGCCCCTCTCGAGCCTCTAGAACTATAGTGAGTCGTATTACGTAGATC
CAGACATGATAAGATACATTGATGAGTTTGGACAAACCACAACTAGAATGCAGTGAAAAAAATGCTTTAT
TTGTGAAATTTGTGATGCTATTGCTTTATTTGTAACCATTATAAGCTGCAATAAACAAGAGATCTGATCT
AGAGGATCATAATCAGCCATACCACATTTGTAGAGGTTTTACTTGCTTTAAAAAACCTCCCACACCTCCC
CC
